Addgene plasmid #32023: pRSF-KpDcr1deltaC
Depositing lab: David Bartel. Depositing organization: Whitehead Institute for Biomedical Research. Publication: The inside-out mechanism of dicers from budding yeasts. Weinberg DE, Nakanishi K, Patel DJ, Bartel DP. Cell. 2011 Jul 22;146(2):262-76. 10.1016/j.cell.2011.06.021 PubMed 21784247.
Backbone
  Vector backbone: sumo-pRSFduet-1
  Backbone manufacturer: Novagen
  Backbone size w/o insert (bp): 4100
  Modifications to backbone: amino-terminal Ulp1-cleavable His6-SUMO
  Vector type: Bacterial Expression
Growth in bacteria
  Bacterial resistance: Kanamycin, 50 μg/mL
  Growth temperature: 37°C
  Growth strain: DH5alpha
  Copy number: Unknown
Gene/Insert
  Gene/Insert name: DCR1(15-355)
  Species: K. polysporus
  Promoter: T7
  Tag / fusion protein: His6-SUMO (N terminal on backbone)
  Cloning method: Restriction Enzyme; 5′ cloning site BamHI (unknown if destroyed); 3′ cloning site XhoI (unknown if destroyed)
  Sequencing primers: 5′ T7
Terms and licenses: Academic/Nonprofit Terms; Industry Terms: Not Available to Industry
Depositor comments: The species of DCR1 is Kluyveromyces polysporus, which is also known as Vanderwaltozyma polyspora
How to cite: pRSF-KpDcr1deltaC was a gift from David Bartel (Addgene plasmid # 32023 ; http://n2t.net/addgene:32023 ; RRID:Addgene_32023)
