[The description below was written by a language model from this plasmid's Addgene catalogue record and pLannotate feature annotations shown in this document.]
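Description:
pRSF-KpDcr1deltaC is a bacterial expression plasmid built on a modified pRSFDuet-1 backbone (sumo-pRSFduet-1) for producing a C-terminally truncated form of the budding-yeast Dicer, Dcr1, from Kluyveromyces polysporus (also known as Vanderwaltozyma polyspora). The insert encodes residues 15–355 of Dcr1 and was cloned between BamHI and XhoI sites downstream of a T7 promoter. It is fused in frame to an amino-terminal His6-SUMO tag carried on the backbone. The His6 portion allows metal-affinity purification, and the SUMO (yeast SMT3) moiety can be removed with the Ulp1 protease to release the Dcr1 fragment. The feature table is consistent with this layout. It shows a His-tag fragment, a thrombin recognition site and a SUMO coding segment at the start of the reading frame, then a region with homology to bacterial RNase III (rnc) that matches the RNase III-type catalytic domain expected in a Dicer, and a T7 terminator after the insert.

The plasmid replicates from the RSF1030 origin, which is compatible with other common origins and so permits co-maintenance with additional plasmids in E. coli. Selection is by kanamycin through the aph(3')-Ia gene. A lacI gene with its own promoter supplies lac repressor, which in T7-based systems of this type keeps expression off until induction with IPTG in a host that provides T7 RNA polymerase. The short hits annotated as TcR, SET1 and an extra AmpR promoter fragment are probably incidental matches to backbone sequence rather than functional elements. The associated publication concerns the mechanism of budding-yeast Dicers, which suggests the construct was made to obtain recombinant protein for biochemical or structural study, though the record does not state its specific purpose.
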