Features (pLannotate 1.2.2; 16 found; start..end, strand, type, name):
     33..49      +  CDS            capTEV™ (fragment): composite tag for in vivo biotinylation, TEV protease cleavage, and 6xHis tagging
     60..77      +  CDS            thrombin site: thrombin recognition and cleavage site
     90..382     +  CDS            SUMO (fragment): cleavable ubiquitin-like protein tag; S. cerevisiae SMT3 (truncated)
    756..893     +  CDS            rnc (fragment): RNC_HELHP - Protein inferred from homology: Swiss-Prot protein existence level 3. Digests double-stranded RNA. Involved in the processing of primary rRNA transcript to yield the immediate precursors to the large and small rRNAs (23S and 16S). Processes some mRNAs, and tRNAs when they are encoded in the rRNA operon. Processes pre-crRNA and tracrRNA of type II CRISPR loci if present in the organism. From Helicobacter hepaticus (strain ATCC 51449 / 3B1).
   1474..1491    +  CDS            SET1 (fragment): solubility-enhancement tag derived from T7 phage gene 10B
   1499..1546    +  terminator     T7 terminator: transcription terminator for bacteriophage T7 RNA polymerase
   1710..1767    +  promoter       AmpR promoter (fragment): bla
   1776..2591    -  CDS            KanR: aminoglycoside phosphotransferase; aph(3')-Ia; confers resistance to kanamycin in bacteria or G418 (Geneticin®) in eukaryotes
   2592..2683    -  promoter       AmpR promoter: bla
   2699..3448    -  rep_origin     RSF ori: Plasmids containing the RSF 1030 origin of replication can be propagated in E. coli cells that contain additional plasmids with compatible origins.
   3531..3595    -  CDS            TcR (fragment): tetracycline efflux protein; tet; confers resistance to tetracycline
   3610..3631    -  protein_bind   CAP binding site: CAP binding activates transcription in the presence of cAMP. E. coli catabolite activator protein
   3644..4726    -  CDS            lacI: lac repressor; lacI; The lac repressor binds to the lac operator to inhibit transcription in E. coli. This inhibition can be relieved by adding lactose or isopropyl-β-D-thiogalactopyranoside (IPTG).
   4727..4804    -  promoter       lacI promoter: lacI
   4812..4847    -  CDS            TcR (fragment): tetracycline efflux protein; tet; confers resistance to tetracycline
   4850..4866    +  promoter       T7 promoter (fragment): promoter for bacteriophage T7 RNA polymerase
>Addgene plasmid #32023 | pRSF-KpDcr1deltaC | depositor full sequence | sequence record 36154 | pRSF-KpDcr1deltaC sequence 4866 bps
CTTTAATAAGGAGATATACCATGGGCAGCAGCCATCATCATCATCATCACAGCAGCGGCCTGGTGCCGCG
CGGCAGCCATATGGCTAGCATGTCGGACTCAGAAGTCAATCAAGAAGCTAAGCCAGAGGTCAAGCCAGAA
GTCAAGCCTGAGACTCACATCAATTTAAAGGTGTCCGATGGATCTTCAGAGATCTTCTTCAAGATCAAAA
AGACCACTCCTTTAAGAAGGCTGATGGAAGCGTTCGCTAAAAGACAGGGTAAGGAAATGGACTCCTTAAG
ATTCTTGTACGACGGTATTAGAATCCAAGCTGATCAGACCCCTGAAGATTTGGACATGGAGGATAACGAT
ATTATTGAGGCTCACAGAGAACAGATTGGTGGATCCAGCAACGAGTTAAAAGTTAGAGAATTTTATAGAC
TCCACAATGCTTGTGTGAAATTGAAAGAGTCTATTAAATTGATTTATGAAAACCCATTGGTAACTGACCA
AAATGTTTTGAATTTGGGAACTGCAGAAAATACTATTGATTATACAATTTTAAACACACCTACACTAAAT
GTTGCTAAAACTTTACTGGGCAATAGATATTCATTAGATCTAATAGATCTTTTTCAATCTCATGATTTCA
AAGATTCAAACACTGATGTGGATATGTTTATTAAATATCCTGTGGTTTATGATGAAAATTTGGAAAATTT
AGCATTTATGCATAAAAGTTTTCCAAATATGAATGCACATCTAAATGATGCTCAAAAGACTCAATTATCT
AATGAAAGGTTAGAATTTTTGGGTGATAGTTGGCTAGGTGCTTTAGTTTCATATATTGTATACACCAGAT
TTCCTTCTGCAAATGAAGGTATGCTTTCTCAAATGAAAGAATCAATAGTAAATAATAATAATCTATTTGA
TTGGAGTACAAAATTAAACTTCACCAAGAGATTACAAGGTAATATCGCTACACCTACTAGAGTGGTCAAA
GATAAAATGTCTAAACGTTATGCTGATTGTGTTGAAGCCTATATTGGTGCATTGGTTATTGATAGATTTG
GCACTGAGTTTTTGGATATCAAGGAATGGTTAGAAGAACTATCAGAAAAAAAATTGGCCAAATCGAGCCA
AATGGTGATAAAGGAACCATTAAATAAAAATGCTAAAAATGAATTAGCCGAATTACTGCAAATTAACAAA
TTAGGACATAAACTTCATTACAGAAAGCTTACAGAAATGCCTCCATTCAGAGTTGAAGTTAAAATAGGTG
ACATTCTGTTAGACGAAGCTGAAGGTAACAGTATAAGGGAAGCAGAACACAGAGCTGCGATGAAGGTATT
GGAAAATGATGAATTATTGAGGAAATATTCGGTTTATGATTTAGAGGATGGAAACTCGAAGAAATATTCT
ATTGAAGAGTAACTGCTGCGAAATTTGAACGCCAGCACATGGACTCGTCTACTAGCGCAGCTTAATTAAC
CTAGGCTGCTGCCACCGCTGAGCAATAACTAGCATAACCCCTTGGGGCCTCTAAACGGGTCTTGAGGGGT
TTTTTGCTGAAACCTCAGGCATTTGAGAAGCACACGGTCACACTGCTTCCGGTAGTCAATAAACCGGTAA
ACCAGCAATAGACATAAGCGGCTATTTAACGACCCTGCCCTGAACCGACGACAAGCTGACGACCGGGTCT
CCGCAAGTGGCACTTTTCGGGGAAATGTGCGCGGAACCCCTATTTGTTTATTTTTCTAAATACATTCAAA
TATGTATCCGCTCATGAATTAATTCTTAGAAAAACTCATCGAGCATCAAATGAAACTGCAATTTATTCAT
ATCAGGATTATCAATACCATATTTTTGAAAAAGCCGTTTCTGTAATGAAGGAGAAAACTCACCGAGGCAG
TTCCATAGGATGGCAAGATCCTGGTATCGGTCTGCGATTCCGACTCGTCCAACATCAATACAACCTATTA
ATTTCCCCTCGTCAAAAATAAGGTTATCAAGTGAGAAATCACCATGAGTGACGACTGAATCCGGTGAGAA
TGGCAAAAGTTTATGCATTTCTTTCCAGACTTGTTCAACAGGCCAGCCATTACGCTCGTCATCAAAATCA
CTCGCATCAACCAAACCGTTATTCATTCGTGATTGCGCCTGAGCGAGACGAAATACGCGGTCGCTGTTAA
AAGGACAATTACAAACAGGAATCGAATGCAACCGGCGCAGGAACACTGCCAGCGCATCAACAATATTTTC
ACCTGAATCAGGATATTCTTCTAATACCTGGAATGCTGTTTTCCCGGGGATCGCAGTGGTGAGTAACCAT
GCATCATCAGGAGTACGGATAAAATGCTTGATGGTCGGAAGAGGCATAAATTCCGTCAGCCAGTTTAGTC
TGACCATCTCATCTGTAACATCATTGGCAACGCTACCTTTGCCATGTTTCAGAAACAACTCTGGCGCATC
GGGCTTCCCATACAATCGATAGATTGTCGCACCTGATTGCCCGACATTATCGCGAGCCCATTTATACCCA
TATAAATCAGCATCCATGTTGGAATTTAATCGCGGCCTAGAGCAAGACGTTTCCCGTTGAATATGGCTCA
TACTCTTCCTTTTTCAATATTATTGAAGCATTTATCAGGGTTATTGTCTCATGAGCGGATACATATTTGA
ATGTATTTAGAAAAATAAACAAATAGGCATGCAGCGCTCTTCCGCTTCCTCGCTCACTGACTCGCTACGC
TCGGTCGTTCGACTGCGGCGAGCGGTGTCAGCTCACTCAAAAGCGGTAATACGGTTATCCACAGAATCAG
GGGATAAAGCCGGAAAGAACATGTGAGCAAAAAGCAAAGCACCGGAAGAAGCCAACGCCGCAGGCGTTTT
TCCATAGGCTCCGCCCCCCTGACGAGCATCACAAAAATCGACGCTCAAGCCAGAGGTGGCGAAACCCGAC
AGGACTATAAAGATACCAGGCGTTTCCCCCTGGAAGCTCCCTCGTGCGCTCTCCTGTTCCGACCCTGCCG
CTTACCGGATACCTGTCCGCCTTTCTCCCTTCGGGAAGCGTGGCGCTTTCTCATAGCTCACGCTGTTGGT
ATCTCAGTTCGGTGTAGGTCGTTCGCTCCAAGCTGGGCTGTGTGCACGAACCCCCCGTTCAGCCCGACCG
CTGCGCCTTATCCGGTAACTATCGTCTTGAGTCCAACCCGGTAAGACACGACTTATCGCCACTGGCAGCA
GCCATTGGTAACTGATTTAGAGGACTTTGTCTTGAAGTTATGCACCTGTTAAGGCTAAACTGAAAGAACA
GATTTTGGTGAGTGCGGTCCTCCAACCCACTTACCTTGGTTCAAAGAGTTGGTAGCTCAGCGAACCTTGA
GAAAACCACCGTTGGTAGCGGTGGTTTTTCTTTATTTATGAGATGATGAATCAATCGGTCTATCAAGTCA
ACGAACAGCTATTCCGTTACTCTAGATTTCAGTGCAATTTATCTCTTCAAATGTAGCACCTGAAGTCAGC
CCCATACGATATAAGTTGTAATTCTCATGTTAGTCATGCCCCGCGCCCACCGGAAGGAGCTGACTGGGTT
GAAGGCTCTCAAGGGCATCGGTCGAGATCCCGGTGCCTAATGAGTGAGCTAACTTACATTAATTGCGTTG
CGCTCACTGCCCGCTTTCCAGTCGGGAAACCTGTCGTGCCAGCTGCATTAATGAATCGGCCAACGCGCGG
GGAGAGGCGGTTTGCGTATTGGGCGCCAGGGTGGTTTTTCTTTTCACCAGTGAGACGGGCAACAGCTGAT
TGCCCTTCACCGCCTGGCCCTGAGAGAGTTGCAGCAAGCGGTCCACGCTGGTTTGCCCCAGCAGGCGAAA
ATCCTGTTTGATGGTGGTTAACGGCGGGATATAACATGAGCTGTCTTCGGTATCGTCGTATCCCACTACC
GAGATGTCCGCACCAACGCGCAGCCCGGACTCGGTAATGGCGCGCATTGCGCCCAGCGCCATCTGATCGT
TGGCAACCAGCATCGCAGTGGGAACGATGCCCTCATTCAGCATTTGCATGGTTTGTTGAAAACCGGACAT
GGCACTCCAGTCGCCTTCCCGTTCCGCTATCGGCTGAATTTGATTGCGAGTGAGATATTTATGCCAGCCA
GCCAGACGCAGACGCGCCGAGACAGAACTTAATGGGCCCGCTAACAGCGCGATTTGCTGGTGACCCAATG
CGACCAGATGCTCCACGCCCAGTCGCGTACCGTCTTCATGGGAGAAAATAATACTGTTGATGGGTGTCTG
GTCAGAGACATCAAGAAATAACGCCGGAACATTAGTGCAGGCAGCTTCCACAGCAATGGCATCCTGGTCA
TCCAGCGGATAGTTAATGATCAGCCCACTGACGCGTTGCGCGAGAAGATTGTGCACCGCCGCTTTACAGG
CTTCGACGCCGCTTCGTTCTACCATCGACACCACCACGCTGGCACCCAGTTGATCGGCGCGAGATTTAAT
CGCCGCGACAATTTGCGACGGCGCGTGCAGGGCCAGACTGGAGGTGGCAACGCCAATCAGCAACGACTGT
TTGCCCGCCAGTTGTTGTGCCACGCGGTTGGGAATGTAATTCAGCTCCGCCATCGCCGCTTCCACTTTTT
CCCGCGTTTTCGCAGAAACGTGGCTGGCCTGGTTCACCACGCGGGAAACGGTCTGATAAGAGACACCGGC
ATACTCTGCGACATCGTATAACGTTACTGGTTTCACATTCACCACCCTGAATTGACTCTCTTCCGGGCGC
TATCATGCCATACCGCGAAAGGTTTTGCGCCATTCGATGGTGTCCGGGATCTCGACGCTCTCCCTTATGC
GACTCCTGCATTAGGAAATTAATACGACTCACTATA
