>Addgene plasmid #32023 | pRSF-KpDcr1deltaC | addgene partial sequence | sequence record 37566 | T7-term
ACGAGTCCATGTGCTGGCGTTCAAATTTCGCAGCAGCGGTTTCTTTACCAGACTCGAGTTACTCTTCAAT
AGAATATTTCTTCGAGTTTCCATCCTCTAAATCATAAACCGAATATTTCCTCAATAATTCATCATTTTCC
AATACCTTCATCGCAGCTCTGTGTTCTGCTTCCCTTATACTGTTACCTTCAGCTTCGTCTAACAGAATGT
CACCTATTTTAACTTCAACTCTGAATGGAGGCATTTCTGTAAGCTTTCTGTAATGAAGTTTATGTCCTAA
TTTGTTAATTTGCAGTAATTCGGCTAATTCATTTTTAGCATTTTTATTTAATGGTTCCTTTATCACCATT
TGGCTCGATTTGGCCAATTTTTTTTCTGATAGTTCTTCTAACCATTCCTTGATATCCAAAAACTCAGTGC
CAAATCTATCAATAACCAATGCACCAATATAGGCTTCAACACAATCAGCATAACGTTTAGACATTTTATC
TTTGACCACTCTAGTAGGTGTAGCGATATTACCTTGTAATCTCTTGGTGAAGTTTAATTTTGTACTCCAA
TCAAATAGATTATTATTATTTACTATTGATTCTTTCATTTGAGAAAGCATACCTTCATTTGCAGAAGGAA
ATCTGGTGTATACAATATATGAAACTAAAGCACCTAGCCAACTATCACCCAAAAATTCTAACCTTTCATT
AGATAATTGAGTCTTTTGAGCATCATTTAGATGTGCATTCATATTTGG
