>Addgene plasmid #32023 | pRSF-KpDcr1deltaC | addgene partial sequence | sequence record 38320 | T7 5'-TAATACGACTCACTATAGGG-3'
TTTTGTTTAACTTTAATAAGGAGATATACCATGGGCAGCAGCCATCATCATCATCATCACAGCAGCGGCC
TGGTGCCGCGCGGCAGCCACATGGCAAGCATGTCGGACTCAGAAGTCAATCAAGAAGCTAAGCCAGAGGT
CAAGCCAGAAGTCAAGCCTGAGACTCACATCAATTTAAAGGTGTCCGATGGATCTTCAGAGATCTTCTTC
AAGATCAAAAAGACCACTCCTTTAAGAAGGCTGATGGAAGCGTTCGCTAAAAGACAGGGTAAGGAAATGG
ACTCCTTAAGATTCTTGTACGACGGTATTAGAATCCAAGCTGATCAGACCCCTGAAGATTTGGACATGGA
GGATAACGATATTATTGAGGCTCACAGAGAACAGATTGGTGGATCCAACGAGTTAAAAGTTAGAGAATTT
TATAGACTCCACAATGCTTGTGTGAAATTGAAAGAGTCTATTAAATTGATTTATGAAAACCCATTGGTAA
CTGACCAAAATGTTTTGAATTTGGGAACTGCAGAAAATACTATTGATTATACAATTTTAAACACACCTAC
ACTAAATGTTGCTAAAACTTTACTGGGCAATAGATATTCATTAGATCTAATAGATCTTTTTCAATCTCAT
GATTTCAAAGATTCAAACACTGATGTGGATATGTTTATTAAATATCCTGTGGTTTATGATGAAAATTTGG
AAAATTTAGCATTTATGCATAAAAGTTTTCCAAATATGAATGCACATCTAAATGATGCTCAAAAGACTCA
ATTATCTAATGAAAGGTTAGAATTTTTGGGTGATAGTTGGCTAGGTGCTTTAGTTTCATATATTGTATAC
ACCAGATTTCCTTCTGCAAATGAAGGTATGCTTTCTCAAATGAAAGAATCAATAGTAAATAATAATAATC
TATTTGATTGGAGTACAAAATTAAACTTCACCAAGA
